>Addgene plasmid #222542 | pPB-cT3G-cERP2-TERF1 | addgene full sequence | sequence record 439874 | Addgene NGS Result
TCACCTCGAGTTTACTCCCTATCAGTGATAGAGAACGTATGAAGAGTTTACTCCCTATCAGTGATAGAGA
ACGTATGCAGACTTTACTCCCTATCAGTGATAGAGAACGTATAAGGAGTTTACTCCCTATCAGTGATAGA
GAACGTATGACCAGTTTACTCCCTATCAGTGATAGAGAACGTATCTACAGTTTACTCCCTATCAGTGATA
GAGAACGTATATCCAGTTTACTCCCTATCAGTGATAGAGAACGTATAAGCTTGCCTATATAAGCAGAGCT
CGTTTAGTGAACCGTCAGATCGCCTGGAGACGCCATCCACGCTGTTTTGACCTCCATAGAAGACACCGGG
ACCGATCCAGCCTACCACAAGTTTGTACAAAAAAGTTGGCATGGCGGAGGATGTTTCCTCAGCGGCCCCG
AGCCCGCGGGGCTGTGCGGATGGTAGGGATGCCGACCCTACTGAGGAGCAGATGGCAGAAACAGAGAGAA
ACGACGAGGAGCAGTTCGAATGCCAGGAACTGCTCGAGTGCCAGGTGCAGGTGGGGGCCCCCGAGGAGGA
GGAGGAGGAGGAGGAGGACGCGGGCCTGGTGGCCGAGGCCGAGGCCGTGGCTGCCGGCTGGATGCTCGAT
TTCCTCTGCCTCTCTCTTTGCCGAGCTTTCCGCGACGGCCGCTCCGAGGACTTCCGCAGGACCCGCAACA
GCGCAGAGGCTATTATTCATGGACTATCCAGTCTAACAGCTTGCCAGTTGAGAACGATATACATATGTCA
GTTTTTGACAAGAATTGCAGCAGGAAAAACCCTTGATGCACAGTTTGAAAATGATGAACGAATTACACCC
TTGGAATCAGCCCTGATGATTTGGGGTTCAATTGAAAAGGAACATGACAAACTTCATGAAGAAATACAGA
ATTTAATTAAAATTCAGGCTATAGCTGTTTGTATGGAAAATGGCAACTTTAAAGAAGCAGAAGAAGTCTT
TGAAAGAATATTTGGTGATCCAAATTCTCATATGCCTTTCAAAAGCAAATTGCTTATGATAATCTCTCAG
AAAGATACATTTCATTCCTTTTTTCAACACTTCAGCTACAACCACATGATGGAGAAAATTAAGAGTTATG
TGAATTATGTGCTAAGTGAAAAATCATCAACCTTTCTAATGAAGGCAGCGGCAAAAGTAGTAGAAAGCAA
AAGGACAAGAACAATAACTTCTCAAGATAAACCTAGTGGTAATGATGTTGAAATGGAAACTGAAGCTAAT
TTGGATACAAGAAAAAGGTCTCACAAGAATCTTTTCTTATCTAAGTTGCAACATGGAACCCAGCAACAAG
ACCTTAATAAGAAAGAAAGAAGAGTAGGAACTCCTCAAAGTACAAAAAAGAAAAAAGAAAGCAGAAGAGC
CACTGAAAGCAGAATACCTGTTTCAAAGAGTCAGCCGGTAACTCCTGAAAAACATCGAGCTAGAAAAAGA
CAGGCATGGCTTTGGGAAGAAGACAAGAATTTGAGATCTGGCGTGAGGAAATATGGAGAGGGAAACTGGT
CTAAAATACTGTTGCATTATAAATTCAACAACCGGACAAGTGTCATGTTAAAAGACAGATGGAGGACCAT
GAAGAAACTAAAACTGATTTCCTCAGACAGCGAAGACTGCCCAACTTTCTTGTACAAAGTGGTATACCCA
TACGATGTTCCAGATTACGCTTAGTAATGAGAAATACTCAGAAGATGTCACTCACCATAGTCCGCAGTGA
AAGATAAATGATCTGACGTTGGTTTGATAGCGGTTTTAGAGCTAGAAATAGCAAGTAGGCCACTGAGCAA
GAACTATGAATGAGATCTTTAGACATATTGCGGCCGCTTTCTCCGCGATCCAGACATGATAAGATACATT
GATGAGTTTGGACAAACCAAAACTAGAATGCAGTGAAAAAAATGCCTTATTTGTGAAATTTGTGATGCTA
TTGCCTTATTTGTAACCATTATAAGCTGCAATAAACAAGTTATCTATAACAAGAAAATATATATATAATA
AGTTATCACGTAAGTAGAACATGAAATAACAATATAATTATCGTATGAGTTAAATCTTAAAAGTCACGTA
AAAGATAATCATGCGTCATTTTGACTCACGCGGTCGTTATAGTTCAAAATCAGTGACACTTACCGCATTG
ACAAGCACGCCTCACGGGAGCTCCAAGCGGCGACTGAGATGTCCTAAATGCACAGCGACGGATTCGCGCT
ATTTAGAAAGAGAGAGCAATATTTCAAGAATGCATGCGTCAATTTTACGCAGACTATCTTTCTAGGGTTA
AGAATTCACTGGCCGTCGTTTTACAACGTCGTGACTGGGAAAACCCTGGCGTTACCCAACTTAATCGCCT
TGCAGCACATCCCCCTTTCGCCAGCTGGCGTAATAGCGAAGAGGCCCGCACCGATCGCCCTTCCCAACAG
TTGCGCAGCCTGAATGGCGAATGGCGCCTGATGCGGTATTTTCTCCTTACGCATCTGTGCGGTATTTCAC
ACCGCATATGGTGCACTCTCAGTACAATCTGCTCTGATGCCGCATAGTTAAGCCAGCCCCGACACCCGCC
AACACCCGCTGACGCGCCCTGACGGGCTTGTCTGCTCCCGGCATCCGCTTACAGACAAGCTGTGACCATG
TCTCCGGGAGCTGCATGTGTCAGAGGTTTTCACCGTCATCACCGAAACACGCGAGTTCGAAAGGGCCTCG
TGATACGCCTATTTTTATAGGTTAATGTCATGATAATAATGGTTTCTTAGACGTCAGGTGGCACTTTTCG
GGGAAATGTGCGCGGAACCCCTATTTGTTTATTTTTCTAAATACATTCAAATATGTATCCGCTCATGAGA
CAATAACCCTGATAAATGCTTCAATAATATTGAAAAAGGAAGAGTATGAGTATTCAACATTTCCGTGTCG
CCCTTATTCCCTTTTTTGCGGCATTTTGCCTTCCTGTTTTTGCTCACCCAGAAACGCTGGTGAAAGTAAA
AGATGCTGAAGATCAGTTGGGTGCACGAGTGGGTTACATCGAACTGGATCTCAACAGCGGTAAGATCCTT
GAGAGTTTTCGCCCCGAAGAACGTTTTCCAATGATGAGCACTTTTAAAGTTCTGCTATGTGGCGCGGTAT
TATCCCGTATTGACGCCGGGCAAGAGCAACTCGGTCGCCGCATACACTATTCTCAGAATGACTTGGTTGA
GTACTCACCAGTCACAGAAAAGCATCTTACGGATGGCATGACAGTAAGAGAATTATGCAGTGCTGCCATA
ACCATGAGTGATAACACTGCGGCCAACTTACTTCTGACAACGATCGGAGGACCGAAGGAGCTAACCGCTT
TTTTGCACAACATGGGGGATCATGTAACTCGCCTTGATCGTTGGGAACCGGAGCTGAATGAAGCCATACC
AAACGACGAGCGTGACACCACGATGCCTGTAGCAATGGCAACAACGTTGCGCAAACTATTAACTGGCGAA
CTACTTACTCTAGCTTCCCGGCAACAATTAATAGACTGGATGGAGGCGGATAAAGTTGCAGGACCACTTC
TGCGCTCGGCCCTTCCGGCTGGCTGGTTTATTGCTGATAAATCTGGAGCCGGTGAGCGTGGTTCACGCGG
TATCATTGCAGCACTGGGGCCAGATGGTAAGCCCTCCCGTATCGTAGTTATCTACACGACGGGGAGTCAG
GCAACTATGGATGAACGAAATAGACAGATCGCTGAGATAGGTGCCTCACTGATTAAGCATTGGTAACTGT
CAGACCAAGTTTACTCATATATACTTTAGATTGATTTAAAACTTCATTTTTAATTTAAAAGGATCTAGGT
GAAGATCCTTTTTGATAATCTCATGACCAAAATCCCTTAACGTGAGTTTTCGTTCCACTGAGCGTCAGAC
CCCGTAGAAAAGATCAAAGGATCTTCTTGAGATCCTTTTTTTCTGCGCGTAATCTGCTGCTTGCAAACAA
AAAAACCACCGCTACCAGCGGTGGTTTGTTTGCCGGATCAAGAGCTACCAACTCTTTTTCCGAAGGTAAC
TGGCTTCAGCAGAGCGCAGATACCAAATACTGTTCTTCTAGTGTAGCCGTAGTTAGGCCACCACTTCAAG
AACTCTGTAGCACCGCCTACATACCTCGCTCTGCTAATCCTGTTACCAGTGGCTGCTGCCAGTGGCGATA
AGTCGTGTCTTACCGGGTTGGACTCAAGACGATAGTTACCGGATAAGGCGCAGCGGTCGGGCTGAACGGG
GGGTTCGTGCACACAGCCCAGCTTGGAGCGAACGACCTACACCGAACTGAGATACCTACAGCGTGAGCTA
TGAGAAAGCGCCACGCTTCCCGAAGGGAGAAAGGCGGACAGGTATCCGGTAAGCGGCAGGGTCGGAACAG
GAGAGCGCACGAGGGAGCTTCCAGGGGGAAACGCCTGGTATCTTTATAGTCCTGTCGGGTTTCGCCACCT
CTGACTTGAGCGTCGATTTTTGTGATGCTCGTCAGGGGGGCGGAGCCTATGGAAAAACGCCAGCAACGCG
GCCTTTTTACGGTTCCTGGCCTTTTGCTGGCCTTTTGCTCACATGTTCTTTCCTGCGTTATCCCCTGATT
CTGTGGATAACCGTATTACCGCCTTTGAGTGAGCTGATACCGCTCGCCGCAGCCGAACGACCGAGCGCAG
CGAGTCAGTGAGCGAGGAAGCGGATGAGCGCCCAATACGCAAACCGCCTCTCACCGCGCGTTGGCCGATT
CATTAATGCAGCTGGCACGACAGGTTTCCCGACTGGAAAGCGGGCAGTGAGCGCAACGCAAACCGCCTCT
CCCCGCGCGTTGGCCGATTCATTAATGCAGCTGGCACGACAGGTTTCCCGACTGGAAAGCGGGCAGTGAG
CGCAACGCAATTAATGTGAGTTAGCTCACTCATTAGGCACCCCAGGCTTTACACTTTATGCTTCCGGCTC
GTATGTTGTGTGGAATTGTGAGCGGATAACAATTTCACACAGGAAACAGCTATGACCATGATTACGCCAA
GGTCGACTTAACCCTAGAAAGATAATCATATTGTGACGTACGTTAAAGATAATCATGCGTAAAATTGACG
CATGTGTTTTATCGGTCTGTATATCGAGGTTTATTTATTAATTTGAATAGATATTAAGTTTTATTATATT
TACACTTACATACTAATAATAAATTCAACAAACAATTTATTTATGTTTATTTATTTATTAAAAAAAAACA
AAAACTCAAAATTTCTTCTATAAAGTAACAAAACTTTTAGCAGTGAAAAAAATGCTTTATTTGTGAAATT
TGTGATGCTATTGCTTTATTTGTAACCATTATAAGCTGCAATAAACAAGTTAACAACAACAATTGCATTC
ATTTTATGTTTCAGGTTCAGGGGGAGGTGTGGGAGGTTTTTTAAAGCAAGTAAAACCTCTACAAATGTGG
TATGGCTGATTATGATCCTCTGGAGATTCATGCGCCAGGTTTTCTGGTCATGCACCACGTTCGTGGGCCC
TCAGGAACCTCCACGTCAGCGGTAACTGTGAAGCCCAGTCGCTCGTAAAAAGGAAGATTCCGGGGAGCAC
TGGTTTCGAGGAACGCCGGCACGCCAGCCCGTTCCGCGGCCTCAACACCAGGAAGAACGACAGCGCTTCC
CAAACCTTTACCTTGGTGATCTGGGCTGACACCGACAGTGGCAAGAAACCACGCAGGCTCCTTTGGTCTA
TGAGGAGCCAGCAAGCCCTCCATTTGCTGTTGTGCCGCCAACCTACTCCCTGACAGCTCGGCCATCCGCG
GACCTATTTCCGCGAACACTGCGCCGGCTTCGACGCTTTCCGGAGTAGTCCAGACCGCAACTGCGGCACC
ATCGTCCGCAACCCAAACTTTACCAATGTCCAGACCCACGCGCGTAAGAAACAGCTCTTGCAACTCAGTT
ACCCTCTCTATGTGTCTGTCCGGATCTACGGTATGGCGGGTCGCTGGATAATCTGCAAATGCTGCGGCAA
GTGTTCGGACAGCCCGTGGTACATCGTCACGGGTAGCGAGCCTAACAGTGGGCTTATATTCCGTCATGGG
GCCGGGGTTCTCCTCCACGTCGCCGGCCTGCTTCAGCAGGCTGAAGTTGGTGGCGCCGCTGCCCCCGGGG
AGCATGTCAAGGTCAAAATCGTCAAGAGCGTCAGCAGGCAGCATATCAAGGTCAAAGTCGTCAAGGGCAT
CGGCTGGGAGCATGTCTAAGTCAAAATCGTCAAGGGCGTCGGTCGGCCCGCCGCTTTCGCACTTTAGCTG
TTTCTCCAGGCCACATATGATTAGTTCCAGGCCGAAAAGGAAGGCAGGTTCGGCTCCCTGCCGGTCGAAC
AGCTCAATTGCTTGTTTCAGAAGTGGGGGCATAGAATCGGTGGTAGGTGTCTCTCTTTCCTCTTTTGCTA
CTTGATGCTCCTGTTCCTCCAATACGCAGCCCAGTGTAAAGTGGCCCACGGCGGACAGAGCGTACAGTGC
GTTCTCCAGGGAGAAGCCTTGCTGACACAGGAACGCGAGCTGATTTTCCAGGGTTTCGTACTGTTTCTCT
GTTGGGCGGGTGCCGAGATGCACTTTAGCCCCGTCACGATGTGAGAGGAGAGCACAGCGGTATGACTTGG
CGTTGTTCCGCAGAAAGTCTTGCCATGACTCGCCTTCCAGGGGGCAGGAGTGGGTATGATGCCTGTCCAG
CATCTCGATTGGCAGGGCATCGAGCAGGGCCCGCTTGTTCTTCACGTGCCAGTACAGGGTAGGCTGCTCA
ACTCCCAGCTTTTGAGCGAGTTTCCTTGTCGTCAGGCCTTCGATACCGACTCCATTGAGTAATTCCAGAG
CAGAGTTTATGACTTTGCTCTTGTCCAGTCTAGACATCTTATCGTCATCGTCTTTGTAATCCATGGTGGC
GGATCCCGCGTCACGACACCTGTGTTCTGGCGGCAAACCCGTTGCGAAAAAGAACGTTCACGGCGACTAC
TGCACTTATATACGGTTCTCCCCCACCCTCGGGAAAAAGGCGGAGCCAGTACACGACATCACTTTCCCAG
TTTACCCCGCGCCACCTTCTCTAGGCACCGGTTCAATTGCCGACCCCTCCCCCCAACTTCTCGGGCACTG
TGGGCCATGTGCGCTCTGCCCCATGGTAATAGCCATGACTAATACGTAGATGTACTGCCAAGTAGGAAAG
TGCCATAAGGTCATGTACTGGGCATAATGCCAGGCGGGCCATTTACCGTCATTGACGTCAATAGGGGGCG
TACTTGGCATATGATACACTTGATGTACTGCCAAGTGGGCAGTTTACCGTAAATACTCCACCCATTGACG
TCAATGGAAAGTGCCTATTGGCGTTACTATGGGAACATACGTCATTATTGACGTCAATGGGCGGGGGTCG
TTGGGCGGTCAGCCAGGCGGGCCATTTACCGTAAGTTATGTAACGCGGAACTCCATATATGGGCTATGAA
CTAATGACCCCGTAATTGATTACTATTAATAACTAGTCAATAATCAATGTCATAAGCTCTAATCGCATAA
TCGAGCTAAGAGCGATTAATATGCTTAGCTAGCTTAGCTAAGCTAGATTTCTCTATTCTCCCACAATATA
TAGCAGCTATTAGCTTAGCAGTCCGAATACGATCGTCCACGATCCATAAGCGTAACACATTTGAGTAGCG
ACTGACGGGCACCGGAGCCACTCGAGTGGAATTA
Features (pLannotate 1.2.2; 27 found; start..end, strand, type, name):
      8..256     +  promoter       TRE3GV promoter (fragment): 3rd-generation Tet-responsive promoter that can be activated by binding of Tet-On® 3G, optimized for retroviral and lentiviral vectors
    263..304     +  promoter       tight TRE promoter (fragment): Tet-responsive promoter PTight, consisting of seven tet operator sequences followed by the minimal CMV promoter
    368..385     +  protein_bind   attB1 (fragment): mutant version of attB; core recombination site for the Gateway® BP reaction BP Clonase™
    391..1647    +  CDS            TERF1: TERF1_HUMAN - Also known as PIN2, TRBF1, TRF, TRF1. Experimental evidence at protein level: Swiss-Prot protein existence level 1. Binds the telomeric double-stranded 5'-TTAGGG-3' repeat and negatively regulates telomere length. Involved in the regulation of the mitotic spindle. Component of the shelterin complex (telosome) that is involved in the regulation of telomere length and protection. Shelterin associates with arrays of double-stranded 5'-TTAGGG-3' repeats added by telomerase and protects chromosome ends; without its protective activity, telomeres are no longer hidden from the DNA damag
   1650..1673    -  protein_bind   attB2: mutant version of attB; recombination site for the Gateway® BP reaction BP Clonase™
   1675..1703    +  CDS            3xHA (fragment): three tandem HA epitope tags
   1741..1763    +  promoter       SNR52 promoter (fragment): promoter for the S. cerevisiae small nucleolar RNA gene SNR52
   1783..1806    +  misc_RNA       gRNA scaffold (fragment): guide RNA scaffold for the Streptococcus pyogenes CRISPR/Cas9 system
   1867..2001    -  polyA_signal   SV40 poly(A) signal: SV40 polyadenylation signal
   2314..2471    +  CDS            lacZα (fragment): LacZα fragment of β-galactosidase; lacZ fragment
   2477..2576    -  misc_feature   bom (fragment): basis of mobility region from pBR322
   2680..2715    -  CDS            rop (fragment): Rop protein, which maintains plasmids at low copy number; rop
   2811..2915    +  promoter       AmpR promoter: bla
   2916..3776    +  CDS            AmpR: β-lactamase; bla; confers resistance to ampicillin, carbenicillin, and related antibiotics
   3947..4535    +  rep_origin     ori: high-copy-number ColE1/pMB1/pBR322/pUC origin of replication
   4718..4810    +  CDS            lacI (fragment): lac repressor; lacI; The lac repressor binds to the lac operator to inhibit transcription in E. coli. This inhibition can be relieved by adding lactose or isopropyl-β-D-thiogalactopyranoside (IPTG).
   4816..4899    +  CDS            lacI (fragment): lac repressor; lacI; The lac repressor binds to the lac operator to inhibit transcription in E. coli. This inhibition can be relieved by adding lactose or isopropyl-β-D-thiogalactopyranoside (IPTG).
   4912..4933    +  protein_bind   CAP binding site: CAP binding activates transcription in the presence of cAMP. E. coli catabolite activator protein
   4948..4978    +  promoter       lac promoter: promoter for the E. coli lac operon
   4986..5002    +  protein_bind   lac operator: The lac repressor binds to the lac operator to inhibit transcription in E. coli. This inhibition can be relieved by adding lactose or isopropyl-β-D-thiogalactopyranoside (IPTG). lac repressor encoded by lacI
   5290..5371    -  polyA_signal   SV40 poly(A) signal: SV40 polyadenylation signal
   5394..5477    -  CDS            large T antigen (fragment): large T antigen from SV40 (simian virus 40)
   5491..6087    -  CDS            pac: PUAC_STRAD - Protein predicted: Swiss-Prot protein existence level 4. Detoxification of puromycin. From Streptomyces alboniger.
   6160..6270    -  CDS            VP48: 3 tandem repeats of the minimal activation domain of herpes simplex virus VP16 (Cheng et al., 2013)
   6200..6897    -  CDS            rtTA3 (fragment): reverse tetracycline transactivator 3 activates expression from Tet-responsive promoters in the presence of doxycycline
   6950..7161    -  promoter       EF-1α core promoter: core promoter for human elongation factor EF-1α
   7162..7541    -  enhancer       CMV enhancer: human cytomegalovirus immediate early enhancer
