[The description below was written by a language model from this plasmid's Addgene catalogue record and pLannotate feature annotations shown in this document.]
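Description:
pPB-cT3G-cERP2-TERF1 is a mammalian expression plasmid built on the pPB-cT3G-cERP2 backbone and described by the depositor as a PiggyBac transposon vector for doxycycline-inducible expression of human TERF1. It is maintained in E. coli as a high-copy plasmid through a ColE1/pUC-type origin and selected with ampicillin via the β-lactamase gene. The automated feature table does not annotate the PiggyBac terminal repeats, so the transposon boundaries cannot be placed from the record. In this type of vector, co-delivered PiggyBac transposase excises the cassette and integrates it stably into the host genome.

The payload consists of two divergently oriented units. In the first, a third-generation Tet-responsive promoter (TRE3G-type tet operator repeats with a minimal promoter) drives the TERF1 coding sequence. The insert is flanked by attB1 and attB2 sites left by Gateway cloning and is followed by an HA epitope, consistent with the catalogued C-terminal HA tag, and then by an SV40 polyadenylation signal. TERF1 encodes the shelterin component TRF1, which binds double-stranded telomeric repeats and negatively regulates telomere length. On the opposite strand, a CMV enhancer joined to the EF-1α core promoter constitutively expresses a reverse tetracycline transactivator (annotated as rtTA3 with VP16-derived activation domains). The puromycin N-acetyltransferase gene lies directly downstream, followed by a second SV40 poly(A) signal. The record does not state how these two coding regions are linked. The single plasmid therefore supplies the inducible gene, its transactivator and puromycin selection for integrated cells.

Several short annotations (SNR52 promoter, gRNA scaffold, lacI, rop, lacZα fragments) are probably backbone remnants or incidental matches. The associated work concerns induction of meiosis from human pluripotent stem cells.
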