Addgene plasmid #222542: pPB-cT3G-cERP2-TERF1
Purpose: PiggyBac transposon plasmid for doxycycline inducible expression of TERF1
Depositing lab: George Church. Depositing organization: Harvard Medical School. Publication: Induction of Meiosis from Human Pluripotent Stem Cells. Pierson Smela M, Adams J, Ma C, Breimann L, Widocki U, Shioda T, Church GM. bioRxiv 2024.05.31.596483 10.1101/2024.05.31.596483.
Backbone
  Vector backbone: pPB-cT3G-cERP2
  Vector type: Mammalian Expression
  Selectable markers: Puromycin
Growth in bacteria
  Bacterial resistance: Ampicillin, 100 μg/mL
  Growth temperature: 37°C
  Growth strain: DH5alpha
  Copy number: High Copy
Gene/Insert
  Gene/Insert name: TERF1
  Species: H. sapiens (human)
  Entrez Gene: TERF1 (a.k.a. PIN2, TRBF1, TRF, TRF1, hTRF1-AS, t-TRF1)
  Tag / fusion protein: HA (C terminal on insert)
  Cloning method: Gateway Cloning
Terms and licenses: Academic/Nonprofit Terms; Industry Terms: Not Available to Industry
Depositor comments: Please visit https://doi.org/10.1101/2024.05.31.596483 for bioRxiv preprint.
How to cite: pPB-cT3G-cERP2-TERF1 was a gift from George Church (Addgene plasmid # 222542 ; http://n2t.net/addgene:222542 ; RRID:Addgene_222542)
